Addgene plasmid #162155: FastLightR-bRaf-mVenus
Purpose: Expresses FastLightR-bRaf-mVenus in mammalian cells
Depositing lab: Andrei Karginov. Depositing organization: University of Illinois at Chicago. Publication: Light-Regulated allosteric switch enables temporal and subcellular control of enzyme activity. Shaaya M, Fauser J, Zhurikhina A, Conage-Pough JE, Huyot V, Brennan M, Flower CT, Matsche J, Khan S, Natarajan V, Rehman J, Kota P, White FM, Tsygankov D, Karginov AV. Elife. 2020 Sep 23;9. pii: 60647. doi: 10.7554/eLife.60647. PubMed 32965214.
Backbone
  Vector backbone: Not sure
  Backbone size w/o insert (bp): 3934
  Total vector size (bp): 8008
  Vector type: Mammalian Expression
Growth in bacteria
  Bacterial resistance: Kanamycin, 50 μg/mL
  Growth temperature: 37°C
  Growth strain: DH5alpha
  Copy number: High Copy
Gene/Insert
  Gene/Insert name: FastLightR-bRaf-mVenus
  Species: M. musculus (mouse)
  Insert size (bp): 4074
  Mutation: Valine 600 is substituted with Glutamic acid
  Promoter: CMV
  Tag / fusion protein: mVenus (C terminal on insert)
  Cloning method: Ligation Independent Cloning
  Sequencing primers: 5′ CMV-Fw
Terms and licenses: Academic/Nonprofit Terms; Industry Terms: Not Available to Industry
How to cite: FastLightR-bRaf-mVenus was a gift from Andrei Karginov (Addgene plasmid # 162155 ; http://n2t.net/addgene:162155 ; RRID:Addgene_162155)
