[The description below was written by a language model from this plasmid's Addgene catalogue record and pLannotate feature annotations shown in this document.]
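Description:
FastLightR-bRaf-mVenus is an 8,008 bp mammalian expression plasmid. The depositor does not name the backbone, listing it as uncertain. The annotated layout is that of a fluorescent-protein N-terminal fusion vector, with a multiple cloning site fragment lying between the insert and the fluorescent protein. It replicates in E. coli from a high-copy ColE1/pUC-type origin and also carries an f1 phage origin. Selection relies on a single Tn5 NeoR/KanR gene placed behind both a bacterial bla promoter and the SV40 enhancer/early promoter and terminated by the HSV TK polyadenylation signal. This cassette gives kanamycin resistance in bacteria and would allow G418 selection in mammalian cells.

The payload is driven by the human CMV immediate-early enhancer and promoter and terminated by the SV40 poly(A) signal. It consists of a roughly 3.3 kb open reading frame annotated as BRAF, joined through the MCS fragment to a C-terminal mVenus, a monomeric yellow fluorescent protein that allows the fusion to be visualised in cells. The catalogue lists the insert species as mouse, whereas the automated annotation matched the human BRAF reference, so the assignment rests on the depositor's entry. The kinase carries the V600E substitution, well known as an activating BRAF mutation. The feature table does not separately annotate the FastLightR module. The associated publication title describes a light-regulated allosteric switch for temporal and subcellular control of enzyme activity, which implies a light-responsive domain engineered into the kinase. Its composition and insertion site are not stated in the record. The construct is intended for expressing optically controllable, fluorescently tagged bRaf in mammalian cells, presumably to study MAP kinase pathway signalling.
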