Features (pLannotate 1.2.2; 15 found; start..end, strand, type, name):
     61..364     +  enhancer       CMV enhancer: human cytomegalovirus immediate early enhancer
    365..568     +  promoter       CMV promoter: human cytomegalovirus (CMV) immediate early promoter
    597..3896    +  CDS            BRAF: BRAF_HUMAN - Also known as BRAF1, RAFB1. Experimental evidence at protein level: Swiss-Prot protein existence level 1. Protein kinase involved in the transduction of mitogenic signals from the cell membrane to the nucleus (Probable). Phosphorylates MAP2K1, and thereby activates the MAP kinase signal transduction pathway (PubMed:21441910, PubMed:29433126). May play a role in the postsynaptic responses of hippocampal neurons (PubMed:1508179). From Homo sapiens (Human).
   3896..3940    +  misc_feature   MCS (fragment): multiple cloning site
   3954..4670    +  CDS            mVenus: mVenus is a basic (constitutively fluorescent) yellow fluorescent protein published in 2006, derived from Aequorea victoria. It is reported to be a rapidly-maturing monomer with moderate acid sensitivity.
   4690..4773    +  CDS            large T antigen (fragment): large T antigen from SV40 (simian virus 40)
   4796..4917    +  polyA_signal   SV40 poly(A) signal: SV40 polyadenylation signal
   4951..5379    -  rep_origin     f1 ori (sequence partly withheld): f1 bacteriophage origin of replication; arrow indicates direction of (+) strand synthesis
   5406..5510    +  promoter       AmpR promoter: bla
   5512..5869    +  promoter       SV40 promoter: SV40 enhancer and early promoter
   5904..6698    +  CDS            NeoR/KanR: aminoglycoside phosphotransferase from Tn5; aph(3')-II (or nptII); confers resistance to neomycin, kanamycin, and G418 (Geneticin®)
   6719..6871    +  CDS            ble (fragment): BLE_KLEPN - Experimental evidence at protein level: Swiss-Prot protein existence level 1. Binding protein with a strong affinity to the bleomycin family of antibiotics. Binds to CL990; an antimitotic-antibiotic compound. From Klebsiella pneumoniae.
   6930..6977    +  polyA_signal   HSV TK poly(A) signal: herpes simplex virus thymidine kinase polyadenylation signal (Cole and Stacy, 1985)
   7068..7084    -  polyA_signal   bGH poly(A) signal (fragment): bovine growth hormone polyadenylation signal
   7306..7894    +  rep_origin     ori: high-copy-number ColE1/pMB1/pBR322/pUC origin of replication
>Addgene plasmid #162155 | FastLightR-bRaf-mVenus | addgene full sequence | sequence record 319226 | Addgene NGS Result
TAGTTATTAATAGTAATCAATTACGGGGTCATTAGTTCATAGCCCATATATGGAGTTCCGCGTTACATAA
CTTACGGTAAATGGCCCGCCTGGCTGACCGCCCAACGACCCCCGCCCATTGACGTCAATAATGACGTATG
TTCCCATAGTAACGCCAATAGGGACTTTCCATTGACGTCAATGGGTGGAGTATTTACGGTAAACTGCCCA
CTTGGCAGTACATCAAGTGTATCATATGCCAAGTACGCCCCCTATTGACGTCAATGACGGTAAATGGCCC
GCCTGGCATTATGCCCAGTACATGACCTTATGGGACTTTCCTACTTGGCAGTACATCTACGTATTAGTCA
TCGCTATTACCATGGTGATGCGGTTTTGGCAGTACATCAATGGGCGTGGATAGCGGTTTGACTCACGGGG
ATTTCCAAGTCTCCACCCCATTGACGTCAATGGGAGTTTGTTTTGGCACCAAAATCAACGGGACTTTCCA
AAATGTCGTAACAACTCCGCCCCATTGACGCAAATGGGCGGTAGGCGTGTACGGTGGGAGGTCTATATAA
GCAGAGCTGGTTTAGTGAACCGTCAGATCCGCTAGCATGGCGGCGCTGAGCGGTGGCGGTGGTGGCGGCG
CGGAGCCGGGCCAGGCTCTGTTCAACGGGGACATGGAGCCCGAGGCCGGCGCCGGCGCCGGCGCCGCGGC
CTCTTCGGCTGCGGACCCTGCCATTCCGGAGGAGGTGTGGAATATCAAACAAATGATTAAGTTGACACAG
GAACATATAGAGGCCCTATTGGACAAATTTGGTGGGGAGCATAATCCACCATCAATATATCTGGAGGCCT
ATGAAGAATACACCAGCAAGCTAGATGCACTCCAACAAAGAGAACAACAGTTATTGGAATCTCTGGGGAA
CGGAACTGATTTTTCTGTTTCTAGCTCTGCATCAATGGATACCGTTACATCTTCTTCCTCTTCTAGCCTT
TCAGTGCTACCTTCATCTCTTTCAGTTTTTCAAAATCCCACAGATGTGGCACGGAGCAACCCCAAGTCAC
CACAAAAACCTATCGTTAGAGTCTTCCTGCCCAACAAACAGAGGACAGTGGTACCTGCAAGGTGTGGAGT
TACAGTCCGAGACAGTCTAAAGAAAGCACTGATGATGAGAGGTCTAATCCCAGAGTGCTGTGCTGTTTAC
AGAATTCAGGATGGAGAGAAGAAACCAATTGGTTGGGACACTGATATTTCCTGGCTTACTGGAGAAGAAT
TGCATGTGGAAGTGTTGGAGAATGTTCCACTTACAACACACAACTTTGTACGAAAAACGTTTTTCACCTT
AGCATTTTGTGACTTTTGTCGAAAGCTGCTTTTCCAGGGTTTCCGCTGTCAAACATGTGGTTATAAATTT
CACCAGCGTTGTAGTACAGAAGTTCCACTGATGTGTGTTAATTATGACCAACTTGATTTGCTGTTTGTCT
CCAAGTTCTTTGAACACCACCCAATACCACAGGAAGAGGCGTCCTTAGCAGAGACTGCCCTAACATCTGG
ATCATCCCCTTCCGCACCCGCCTCGGACTCTATTGGGCCCCAAATTCTCACCAGTCCGTCTCCTTCAAAA
TCCATTCCAATTCCACAGCCCTTCCGACCAGCAGATGAAGATCATCGAAATCAATTTGGGCAACGAGACC
GATCCTCATCAGCTCCCAATGTGCATATAAACACAATAGAACCTGTCAATATTGATGACTTGATTAGAGA
CCAAGGATTTCGTGGTGATGGAGGATCAACCACAGGTTTGTCTGCTACCCCCCCTGCCTCATTACCTGGC
TCACTAACTAACGTGAAAGCCTTACAGAAATCTCCAGGACCTCAGCGAGAAAGGAAGTCATCTTCATCCT
CAGAAGACAGGAATCGAATGAAAACACTTGGTAGACGGGACTCGAGTGATGATTGGGAGATTCCTGATGG
GCAGATTACAGTGGGACAAAGAATTGGATCTGGATCATTTGGAACAGTCTACAAGGGAAAGTGGGGACCA
GGTGGCAGCGGAGGTCATACCTTGTATGCGCCGGGGGGTTATGACATCATGGGTTACCTCATACAGATCA
TGAATAGGCCGAACCCACAAGTGGAGCTCGGACCCGTCGATACCTCCTGCGCTCTCATTCTGTGTGACCT
TAAGCAGAAGGATACCCCTGTGGTGTACGCCTCCGAGGCATTTCTGTACATGACAGGGTACTCGAACGCC
GAAGTGCTGGGACGGAACTGCCGCTTCCTGCAAAGCCCGGATGGAATGGTGAAGCCTAAGTCAACCCGCA
AATACGTGGACTCCAACACTATCAACACCATGCGCAAGGCCATTGACCGCAATGCTGAGGTGCAAGTGGA
AGTGGTGAACTTCAAGAAGAATGGACAGCGCTTCGTCAACTTCCTGACTATGATCCCCGTGCGCGACGAG
ACCGGCGAATACCGGTACAGCATGGGGTTTCAGTGTGAGACAGAGGGCGGCTCCGGAGGCAGCGGCGGTT
CTGGAGGTTCCGGTGGCGGCTCCGGAGGTAGCGGAGGGTCTCACACTCTTTACGCCCCTGGAGGATACGA
CATTATGGGATATTTGATTCAGATTATGAACCGCCCAAACCCTCAGGTCGAACTGGGGCCTGTGGACACG
TCATGTGCCCTGATCCTGTGCGATCTGAAGCAAAAGGACACTCCGGTGGTCTACGCCTCGGAAGCCTTCT
TGTATATGACCGGATACAGCAATGCAGAGGTGCTCGGTAGGAACTGCAGATTCCTGCAGTCCCCCGACGG
GATGGTGAAACCAAAGTCGACTCGCAAATATGTGGACTCGAACACGATCAATACAATGCGGAAGGCCATC
GACCGGAACGCCGAGGTCCAGGTGGAGGTGGTCAACTTTAAGAAGAACGGCCAGCGGTTCGTGAACTTTC
TCACCATGATTCCGGTCCGGGATGAAACCGGAGAGTACAGATACTCCATGGGATTCCAGTGCGAAACCGA
AGGGTCCGGAGGTCCCGGAGGTGATGTGGCAGTGAAAATGTTGAATGTGACAGCACCTACACCTCAGCAG
TTACAAGCCTTCAAAAATGAAGTAGGAGTACTCAGGAAAACACGACATGTGAATATCCTACTCTTCATGG
GCTATTCCACAAAGCCACAACTGGCTATTGTTACCCAGTGGTGTGAGGGCTCCAGCTTGTATCACCATCT
CCATATCATTGAGACCAAATTTGAGATGATCAAACTTATAGATATTGCACGACAGACTGCACAGGGCATG
GATTACTTACACGCCAAGTCAATCATCCACAGAGACCTCAAGAGTAATAATATATTTCTTCATGAAGACC
TCACAGTAAAAATAGGTGATTTTGGTCTAGCTACAGAGAAATCTCGATGGAGTGGGTCCCATCAGTTTGA
ACAGTTGTCTGGATCCATTTTGTGGATGGCACCAGAAGTCATCAGAATGCAAGATAAAAATCCATACAGC
TTTCAGTCAGATGTATATGCATTTGGAATTGTTCTGTATGAATTGATGACTGGACAGTTACCTTATTCAA
ACATCAACAACAGGGACCAGATAATTTTTATGGTGGGACGAGGATACCTGTCTCCAGATCTCAGTAAGGT
ACGGAGTAACTGTCCAAAAGCCATGAAGAGATTAATGGCAGAGTGCCTCAAAAAGAAAAGAGATGAGAGA
CCACTCTTTCCCCAAATTCTCGCCTCTATTGAGCTGCTGGCCCGCTCATTGCCAAAAATTCACCGCAGTG
CATCAGAACCCTCCTTGAATCGGGCTGGTTTCCAAACAGAGGATTTTAGTCTATATGCTTGTGCTTCTCC
AAAAACACCCATCCAGGCAGGGGGATATGGTGCGTTTCCTGTCCACAAGCTTCGAATTCTGCAGTCGACG
GTACCGCGGGCCCGGGATCCACCGGTCGCCACCATGGTGAGCAAGGGCGAGGAGCTGTTCACCGGGGTGG
TGCCCATCCTGGTCGAGCTGGACGGCGACGTAAACGGCCACAAGTTCAGCGTGTCCGGCGAGGGCGAGGG
CGATGCCACCTACGGCAAGCTGACCCTGAAGTTGATCTGCACCACCGGCAAGCTGCCCGTGCCCTGGCCC
ACCCTCGTGACCACCCTCGGCTACGGCCTGCAGTGCTTCGCCCGCTACCCCGACCACATGAAGCAGCACG
ACTTCTTCAAGTCCGCCATGCCCGAAGGCTACGTCCAGGAGCGCACCATCTTCTTCAAGGACGACGGCAA
CTACAAGACCCGCGCCGAGGTGAAGTTCGAGGGCGACACCCTGGTGAACCGCATCGAGCTGAAGGGCATC
GACTTCAAGGAGGACGGCAACATCCTGGGGCACAAGCTGGAGTACAACTACAACAGCCACAACGTCTATA
TCACCGCCGACAAGCAGAAGAACGGCATCAAGGCAAACTTCAAGATCCGCCACAACATCGAGGACGGCGG
CGTGCAGCTCGCCGACCACTACCAGCAGAACACCCCCATCGGCGACGGCCCCGTGCTGCTGCCCGACAAC
CACTACCTGAGCTACCAGTCCAAACTGAGCAAAGACCCCAACGAGAAGCGCGATCACATGGTCCTGCTGG
AGTTCGTGACCGCCGCCGGGATCACTCTCGGCATGGACGAGCTGTACAAGTAAAGCGGCCGCGACTCTAG
ATCATAATCAGCCATACCACATTTGTAGAGGTTTTACTTGCTTTAAAAAACCTCCCACACCTCCCCCTGA
ACCTGAAACATAAAATGAATGCAATTGTTGTTGTTAACTTGTTTATTGCAGCTTATAATGGTTACAAATA
AAGCAATAGCATCACAAATTTCACAAATAAAGCATTTTTTTCACTGCATTCTAGTTGTGGTTTGTCCAAA
CTCATCAATGTATCTTAAGGCGTAAATTGTAAGCGTTAATATTTTGTTAAAATTCGCGTTAAATTTTTGT
TAAATCAGCTCATTTTTTAACCAATAGGCCGAAATCGGCAAAATCCCTTATAAATCAAAAGAATAGACCG
AGATAGGGT
[37 nt withheld, positions 5050-5086]
AAAGAACGTGGACTCCAACGTCAAAGG
[49 nt withheld, positions 5114-5162]
T
[91 nt withheld, positions 5164-5254]
G
[124 nt withheld, positions 5256-5379]
CAGGTGGCACTTTTCGGGGAAATGTGCGCGGAACCCCTATTTGTTTATTTTTCTAAATACATTCAAATAT
GTATCCGCTCATGAGACAATAACCCTGATAAATGCTTCAATAATATTGAAAAAGGAAGAGTCCTGAGGCG
GAAAGAACCAGCTGTGGAATGTGTGTCAGTTAGGGTGTGGAAAGTCCCCAGGCTCCCCAGCAGGCAGAAG
TATGCAAAGCATGCATCTCAATTAGTCAGCAACCAGGTGTGGAAAGTCCCCAGGCTCCCCAGCAGGCAGA
AGTATGCAAAGCATGCATCTCAATTAGTCAGCAACCATAGTCCCGCCCCTAACTCCGCCCATCCCGCCCC
TAACTCCGCCCAGTTCCGCCCATTCTCCGCCCCATGGCTGACTAATTTTTTTTATTTATGCAGAGGCCGA
GGCCGCCTCGGCCTCTGAGCTATTCCAGAAGTAGTGAGGAGGCTTTTTTGGAGGCCTAGGCTTTTGCAAA
GATCGATCAAGAGACAGGATGAGGATCGTTTCGCATGATTGAACAAGATGGATTGCACGCAGGTTCTCCG
GCCGCTTGGGTGGAGAGGCTATTCGGCTATGACTGGGCACAACAGACAATCGGCTGCTCTGATGCCGCCG
TGTTCCGGCTGTCAGCGCAGGGGCGCCCGGTTCTTTTTGTCAAGACCGACCTGTCCGGTGCCCTGAATGA
ACTGCAAGACGAGGCAGCGCGGCTATCGTGGCTGGCCACGACGGGCGTTCCTTGCGCAGCTGTGCTCGAC
GTTGTCACTGAAGCGGGAAGGGACTGGCTGCTATTGGGCGAAGTGCCGGGGCAGGATCTCCTGTCATCTC
ACCTTGCTCCTGCCGAGAAAGTATCCATCATGGCTGATGCAATGCGGCGGCTGCATACGCTTGATCCGGC
TACCTGCCCATTCGACCACCAAGCGAAACATCGCATCGAGCGAGCACGTACTCGGATGGAAGCCGGTCTT
GTCGATCAGGATGATCTGGACGAAGAGCATCAGGGGCTCGCGCCAGCCGAACTGTTCGCCAGGCTCAAGG
CGAGCATGCCCGACGGCGAGGATCTCGTCGTGACCCATGGCGATGCCTGCTTGCCGAATATCATGGTGGA
AAATGGCCGCTTTTCTGGATTCATCGACTGTGGCCGGCTGGGTGTGGCGGACCGCTATCAGGACATAGCG
TTGGCTACCCGTGATATTGCTGAAGAGCTTGGCGGCGAATGGGCTGACCGCTTCCTCGTGCTTTACGGTA
TCGCCGCTCCCGATTCGCAGCGCATCGCCTTCTATCGCCTTCTTGACGAGTTCTTCTGAGCGGGACTCTG
GGGTTCGAAATGACCGACCAAGCGACGCCCAACCTGCCATCACGAGATTTCGATTCCACCGCCGCCTTCT
ATGAAAGGTTGGGCTTCGGAATCGTTTTCCGGGACGCCGGCTGGATGATCCTCCAGCGCGGGGATCTCAT
GCTGGAGTTCTTCGCCCACCCTAGGGGGAGGCTAACTGAAACACGGAAGGAGACAATACCGGAAGGAACC
CGCGCTATGACGGCAATAAAAAGACAGAATAAAACGCACGGTGTTGGGTCGTTTGTTCATAAACGCGGGG
TTCGGTCCCAGGGCTGGCACTCTGTCGATACCCCACCGAGACCCCATTGGGGCCAATACGCCCGCGTTTC
TTCCTTTTCCCCACCCCACCCCCCAAGTTCGGGTGAAGGCCCAGGGCTCGCAGCCAACGTCGGGGCGGCA
GGCCCTGCCATAGCCTCAGGTTACTCATATATACTTTAGATTGATTTAAAACTTCATTTTTAATTTAAAA
GGATCTAGGTGAAGATCCTTTTTGATAATCTCATGACCAAAATCCCTTAACGTGAGTTTTCGTTCCACTG
AGCGTCAGACCCCGTAGAAAAGATCAAAGGATCTTCTTGAGATCCTTTTTTTCTGCGCGTAATCTGCTGC
TTGCAAACAAAAAAACCACCGCTACCAGCGGTGGTTTGTTTGCCGGATCAAGAGCTACCAACTCTTTTTC
CGAAGGTAACTGGCTTCAGCAGAGCGCAGATACCAAATACTGTTCTTCTAGTGTAGCCGTAGTTAGGCCA
CCACTTCAAGAACTCTGTAGCACCGCCTACATACCTCGCTCTGCTAATCCTGTTACCAGTGGCTGCTGCC
AGTGGCGATAAGTCGTGTCTTACCGGGTTGGACTCAAGACGATAGTTACCGGATAAGGCGCAGCGGTCGG
GCTGAACGGGGGGTTCGTGCACACAGCCCAGCTTGGAGCGAACGACCTACACCGAACTGAGATACCTACA
GCGTGAGCTATGAGAAAGCGCCACGCTTCCCGAAGGGAGAAAGGCGGACAGGTATCCGGTAAGCGGCAGG
GTCGGAACAGGAGAGCGCACGAGGGAGCTTCCAGGGGGAAACGCCTGGTATCTTTATAGTCCTGTCGGGT
TTCGCCACCTCTGACTTGAGCGTCGATTTTTGTGATGCTCGTCAGGGGGGCGGAGCCTATGGAAAAACGC
CAGCAACGCGGCCTTTTTACGGTTCCTGGCCTTTTGCTGGCCTTTTGCTCACATGTTCTTTCCTGCGTTA
TCCCCTGATTCTGTGGATAACCGTATTACCGCCATGCAT
