>Addgene plasmid #162155 | FastLightR-bRaf-mVenus | depositor partial sequence | sequence record 314372 | Sequence that encodes the whole insert
ATGGCGGCGCTGAGCGGTGGCGGTGGTGGCGGCGCGGAGCCGGGCCAGGCTCTGTTCAACGGGGACATGG
AGCCCGAGGCCGGCGCCGGCGCCGGCGCCGCGGCCTCTTCGGCTGCGGACCCTGCCATTCCGGAGGAGGT
GTGGAATATCAAACAAATGATTAAGTTGACACAGGAACATATAGAGGCCCTATTGGACAAATTTGGTGGG
GAGCATAATCCACCATCAATATATCTGGAGGCCTATGAAGAATACACCAGCAAGCTAGATGCACTCCAAC
AAAGAGAACAACAGTTATTGGAATCTCTGGGGAACGGAACTGATTTTTCTGTTTCTAGCTCTGCATCAAT
GGATACCGTTACATCTTCTTCCTCTTCTAGCCTTTCAGTGCTACCTTCATCTCTTTCAGTTTTTCAAAAT
CCCACAGATGTGGCACGGAGCAACCCCAAGTCACCACAAAAACCTATCGTTAGAGTCTTCCTGCCCAACA
AACAGAGGACAGTGGTACCTGCAAGGTGTGGAGTTACAGTCCGAGACAGTCTAAAGAAAGCACTGATGAT
GAGAGGTCTAATCCCAGAGTGCTGTGCTGTTTACAGAATTCAGGATGGAGAGAAGAAACCAATTGGTTGG
GACACTGATATTTCCTGGCTTACTGGAGAAGAATTGCATGTGGAAGTGTTGGAGAATGTTCCACTTACAA
CACACAACTTTGTACGAAAAACGTTTTTCACCTTAGCATTTTGTGACTTTTGTCGAAAGCTGCTTTTCCA
GGGTTTCCGCTGTCAAACATGTGGTTATAAATTTCACCAGCGTTGTAGTACAGAAGTTCCACTGATGTGT
GTTAATTATGACCAACTTGATTTGCTGTTTGTCTCCAAGTTCTTTGAACACCACCCAATACCACAGGAAG
AGGCGTCCTTAGCAGAGACTGCCCTAACATCTGGATCATCCCCTTCCGCACCCGCCTCGGACTCTATTGG
GCCCCAAATTCTCACCAGTCCGTCTCCTTCAAAATCCATTCCAATTCCACAGCCCTTCCGACCAGCAGAT
GAAGATCATCGAAATCAATTTGGGCAACGAGACCGATCCTCATCAGCTCCCAATGTGCATATAAACACAA
TAGAACCTGTCAATATTGATGACTTGATTAGAGACCAAGGATTTCGTGGTGATGGAGGATCAACCACAGG
TTTGTCTGCTACCCCCCCTGCCTCATTACCTGGCTCACTAACTAACGTGAAAGCCTTACAGAAATCTCCA
GGACCTCAGCGAGAAAGGAAGTCATCTTCATCCTCAGAAGACAGGAATCGAATGAAAACACTTGGTAGAC
GGGACTCGAGTGATGATTGGGAGATTCCTGATGGGCAGATTACAGTGGGACAAAGAATTGGATCTGGATC
ATTTGGAACAGTCTACAAGGGAAAGTGGGGACCAGGTGGCAGCGGAGGTCATACCTTGTATGCGCCGGGG
GGTTATGACATCATGGGTTACCTCATACAGATCATGAATAGGCCGAACCCACAAGTGGAGCTCGGACCCG
TCGATACCTCCTGCGCTCTCATTCTGTGTGACCTTAAGCAGAAGGATACCCCTGTGGTGTACGCCTCCGA
GGCATTTCTGTACATGACAGGGTACTCGAACGCCGAAGTGCTGGGACGGAACTGCCGCTTCCTGCAAAGC
CCGGATGGAATGGTGAAGCCTAAGTCAACCCGCAAATACGTGGACTCCAACACTATCAACACCATGCGCA
AGGCCATTGACCGCAATGCTGAGGTGCAAGTGGAAGTGGTGAACTTCAAGAAGAATGGACAGCGCTTCGT
CAACTTCCTGACTATGATCCCCGTGCGCGACGAGACCGGCGAATACCGGTACAGCATGGGGTTTCAGTGT
GAGACAGAGGGCGGCTCCGGAGGCAGCGGCGGTTCTGGAGGTTCCGGTGGCGGCTCCGGAGGTAGCGGAG
GGTCTCACACTCTTTACGCCCCTGGAGGATACGACATTATGGGATATTTGATTCAGATTATGAACCGCCC
AAACCCTCAGGTCGAACTGGGGCCTGTGGACACGTCATGTGCCCTGATCCTGTGCGATCTGAAGCAAAAG
GACACTCCGGTGGTCTACGCCTCGGAAGCCTTCTTGTATATGACCGGATACAGCAATGCAGAGGTGCTCG
GTAGGAACTGCAGATTCCTGCAGTCCCCCGACGGGATGGTGAAACCAAAGTCGACTCGCAAATATGTGGA
CTCGAACACGATCAATACAATGCGGAAGGCCATCGACCGGAACGCCGAGGTCCAGGTGGAGGTGGTCAAC
TTTAAGAAGAACGGCCAGCGGTTCGTGAACTTTCTCACCATGATTCCGGTCCGGGATGAAACCGGAGAGT
ACAGATACTCCATGGGATTCCAGTGCGAAACCGAAGGGTCCGGAGGTCCCGGAGGTGATGTGGCAGTGAA
AATGTTGAATGTGACAGCACCTACACCTCAGCAGTTACAAGCCTTCAAAAATGAAGTAGGAGTACTCAGG
AAAACACGACATGTGAATATCCTACTCTTCATGGGCTATTCCACAAAGCCACAACTGGCTATTGTTACCC
AGTGGTGTGAGGGCTCCAGCTTGTATCACCATCTCCATATCATTGAGACCAAATTTGAGATGATCAAACT
TATAGATATTGCACGACAGACTGCACAGGGCATGGATTACTTACACGCCAAGTCAATCATCCACAGAGAC
CTCAAGAGTAATAATATATTTCTTCATGAAGACCTCACAGTAAAAATAGGTGATTTTGGTCTAGCTACAG
AGAAATCTCGATGGAGTGGGTCCCATCAGTTTGAACAGTTGTCTGGATCCATTTTGTGGATGGCACCAGA
AGTCATCAGAATGCAAGATAAAAATCCATACAGCTTTCAGTCAGATGTATATGCATTTGGAATTGTTCTG
TATGAATTGATGACTGGACAGTTACCTTATTCAAACATCAACAACAGGGACCAGATAATTTTTATGGTGG
GACGAGGATACCTGTCTCCAGATCTCAGTAAGGTACGGAGTAACTGTCCAAAAGCCATGAAGAGATTAAT
GGCAGAGTGCCTCAAAAAGAAAAGAGATGAGAGACCACTCTTTCCCCAAATTCTCGCCTCTATTGAGCTG
CTGGCCCGCTCATTGCCAAAAATTCACCGCAGTGCATCAGAACCCTCCTTGAATCGGGCTGGTTTCCAAA
CAGAGGATTTTAGTCTATATGCTTGTGCTTCTCCAAAAACACCCATCCAGGCAGGGGGATATGGTGCGTT
TCCTGTCCACAAGCTTCGAATTCTGCAGTCGACGGTACCGCGGGCCCGGGATCCACCGGTCGCCACCATG
GTGAGCAAGGGCGAGGAGCTGTTCACCGGGGTGGTGCCCATCCTGGTCGAGCTGGACGGCGACGTAAACG
GCCACAAGTTCAGCGTGTCCGGCGAGGGCGAGGGCGATGCCACCTACGGCAAGCTGACCCTGAAGTTGAT
CTGCACCACCGGCAAGCTGCCCGTGCCCTGGCCCACCCTCGTGACCACCCTCGGCTACGGCCTGCAGTGC
TTCGCCCGCTACCCCGACCACATGAAGCAGCACGACTTCTTCAAGTCCGCCATGCCCGAAGGCTACGTCC
AGGAGCGCACCATCTTCTTCAAGGACGACGGCAACTACAAGACCCGCGCCGAGGTGAAGTTCGAGGGCGA
CACCCTGGTGAACCGCATCGAGCTGAAGGGCATCGACTTCAAGGAGGACGGCAACATCCTGGGGCACAAG
CTGGAGTACAACTACAACAGCCACAACGTCTATATCACCGCCGACAAGCAGAAGAACGGCATCAAGGCAA
ACTTCAAGATCCGCCACAACATCGAGGACGGCGGCGTGCAGCTCGCCGACCACTACCAGCAGAACACCCC
CATCGGCGACGGCCCCGTGCTGCTGCCCGACAACCACTACCTGAGCTACCAGTCCAAACTGAGCAAAGAC
CCCAACGAGAAGCGCGATCACATGGTCCTGCTGGAGTTCGTGACCGCCGCCGGGATCACTCTCGGCATGG
ACGAGCTGTACAAG
